>Addgene plasmid #172603 | pBABE-MCS(extended)-Puro (empty vector) | addgene full sequence | sequence record 340216 | Addgene NGS Result
CTGCAGCCTGAATATGGGCCAAACAGGATATCTGTGGTAAGCAGTTCCTGCCCCGGCTCAGGGCCAAGAA
CAGATGGAACAGCTGAATATGGGCCAAACAGGATATCTGTGGTAAGCAGTTCCTGCCCCGGCTCAGGGCC
AAGAACAGATGGTCCCCAGATGCGGTCCAGCCCTCAGCAGTTTCTAGAGAACCATCAGATGTTTCCAGGG
TGCCCCAAGGACCTGAAATGACCCTGTGCCTTATTTGAACTAACCAATCAGTTCGCTTCTCGCTTCTGTT
CGCGCGCTTCTGCTCCCCGAGCTCAATAAAAGAGCCCACAACCCCTCACTCGGGGCGCCAGTCCTCCGAT
TGACTGAGTCGCCCGGGTACCCGTGTATCCAATAAACCCTCTTGCAGTTGCATCCGACTTGTGGTCTCGC
TGTTCCTTGGGAGGGTCTCCTCTGAGTGATTGACTACCCGTCAGCGGGGGTCTTTCATTTGGGGGCTCGT
CCGGGATCGGGAGACCCCTGCCCAGGGACCACCGACCCACCACCGGGAGGCAAGCTGGCCAGCAACTTAT
CTGTGTCTGTCCGATTGTCTAGTGTCTATGACTGATTTTATGCGCCTGCGTCGGTACTAGTTAGCTAACT
AGCTCTGTATCTGGCGGACCCGTGGTGGAACTGACGAGTTCTGAACACCCGGCCGCAACCCTGGGAGACG
TCCCAGGGACTTTGGGGGCCGTTTTTGTGGCCCGACCTGAGGAAGGGAGTCGATGTGGAATCCGACCCCG
TCAGGATATGTGGTTCTGGTAGGAGACGAGAACCTAAAACAGTTCCCGCCTCCGTCTGAATTTTTGCTTT
CGGTTTGGAACCGAAGCCGCGCGTCTTGTCTGCTGCAGCGCTGCAGCATCGTTCTGTGTTGTCTCTGTCT
GACTGTGTTTCTGTATTTGTCTGAAAATTAGGGCCAGACTGTTACCACTCCCTTAAGTTTGACCTTAGGT
CACTGGAAAGATGTCGAGCGGATCGCTCACAACCAGTCGGTAGATGTCAAGAAGAGACGTTGGGTTACCT
TCTGCTCTGCAGAATGGCCAACCTTTAACGTCGGATGGCCGCGAGACGGCACCTTTAACCGAGACCTCAT
CACCCAGGTTAAGATCAAGGTCTTTTCACCTGGCCCGCATGGACACCCAGACCAGGTCCCCTACATCGTG
ACCTGGGAAGCCTTGGCTTTTGACCCCCCTCCCTGGGTCAAGCCCTTTGTACACCCTAAGCCTCCGCCTC
CTCTTCCTCCATCCGCCCCGTCTCTCCCCCTTGAACCTCCTCGTTCGACCCCGCCTCGATCCTCCCTTTA
TCCAGCCCTCACTCCTTCTCTAGGCGCCGGCCGGATCCCAGGAATTCTGGTTTAAACTGGTCTAGAGGGC
CCCCGCTGATCAGCGACATATGCAGTGGTCGACCCTGTGGAATGTGTGTCAGTTAGGGTGTGGAAAGTCC
CCAGGCTCCCCAGCAGGCAGAAGTATGCAAAGCATGCATCTCAATTAGTCAGCAACCAGGTGTGGAAAGT
CCCCAGGCTCCCCAGCAGGCAGAAGTATGCAAAGCATGCATCTCAATTAGTCAGCAACCATAGTCCCGCC
CCTAACTCCGCCCATCCCGCCCCTAACTCCGCCCAGTTCCGCCCATTCTCCGCCCCATGGCTGACTAATT
TTTTTTATTTATGCAGAGGCCGAGGCCGCCTCGGCCTCTGAGCTATTCCAGAAGTAGTGAGGAGGCTTTT
TTGGAGGCCTAGGCTTTTGCAAAAAGCTTACCATGACCGAGTACAAGCCCACGGTGCGCCTCGCCACCCG
CGACGACGTCCCCAGGGCCGTACGCACCCTCGCCGCCGCGTTCGCCGACTACCCCGCCACGCGCCACACC
GTCGATCCGGACCGCCACATCGAGCGGGTCACCGAGCTGCAAGAACTCTTCCTCACGCGCGTCGGGCTCG
ACATCGGCAAGGTGTGGGTCGCGGACGACGGCGCCGCGGTGGCGGTCTGGACCACGCCGGAGAGCGTCGA
AGCGGGGGCGGTGTTCGCCGAGATCGGCCCGCGCATGGCCGAGTTGAGCGGTTCCCGGCTGGCCGCGCAG
CAACAGATGGAAGGCCTCCTGGCGCCGCACCGGCCCAAGGAGCCCGCGTGGTTCCTGGCCACCGTCGGCG
TCTCGCCCGACCACCAGGGCAAGGGTCTGGGCAGCGCCGTCGTGCTCCCCGGAGTGGAGGCGGCCGAGCG
CGCCGGGGTGCCCGCCTTCCTGGAGACCTCCGCGCCCCGCAACCTCCCCTTCTACGAGCGGCTCGGCTTC
ACCGTCACCGCCGACGTCGAGGTGCCCGAAGGACCGCGCACCTGGTGCATGACCCGCAAGCCCGGTGCCT
GACGCCCGCCCCACGACCCGCAGCGCCCGACCGAAAGGAGCGCACGACCCCATGCATCGATAAAATAAAA
GATTTTATTTAGTCTCCAGAAAAAGGGGGGAATGAAAGACCCCACCTGTAGGTTTGGCAAGCTAGCTTAA
GTAACGCCATTTTGCAAGGCATGGAAAAATACATAACTGAGAATAGAGAAGTTCAGATCAAGGTCAGGAA
CAGATGGAACAGCTGAATATGGGCCAAACAGGATATCTGTGGTAAGCAGTTCCTGCCCCGGCTCAGGGCC
AAGAACAGATGGAACAGCTGAATATGGGCCAAACAGGATATCTGTGGTAAGCAGTTCCTGCCCCGGCTCA
GGGCCAAGAACAGATGGTCCCCAGATGCGGTCCAGCCCTCAGCAGTTTCTAGAGAACCATCAGATGTTTC
CAGGGTGCCCCAAGGACCTGAAATGACCCTGTGCCTTATTTGAACTAACCAATCAGTTCGCTTCTCGCTT
CTGTTCGCGCGCTTCTGCTCCCCGAGCTCAATAAAAGAGCCCACAACCCCTCACTCGGGGCGCCAGTCCT
CCGATTGACTGAGTCGCCCGGGTACCCGTGTATCCAATAAACCCTCTTGCAGTTGCATCCGACTTGTGGT
CTCGCTGTTCCTTGGGAGGGTCTCCTCTGAGTGATTGACTACCCGTCAGCGGGGGTCTTTCACATGCAGC
ATGTATCAAAATTAATTTGGTTTTTTTTCTTAAGTATTTACATTAAATGGCCATAGTTGCATTAATGAAT
CGGCCAACGCGCGGGGAGAGGCGGTTTGCGTATTGGGCGCTCTTCCGCTTCCTCGCTCACTGACTCGCTG
CGCTCGGTCGTTCGGCTGCGGCGAGCGGTATCAGCTCACTCAAAGGCGGTAATACGGTTATCCACAGAAT
CAGGGGATAACGCAGGAAAGAACATGTGAGCAAAAGGCCAGCAAAAGGCCAGGAACCGTAAAAAGGCCGC
GTTGCTGGCGTTTTTCCATAGGCTCCGCCCCCCTGACGAGCATCACAAAAATCGACGCTCAAGTCAGAGG
TGGCGAAACCCGACAGGACTATAAAGATACCAGGCGTTTCCCCCTGGAAGCTCCCTCGTGCGCTCTCCTG
TTCCGACCCTGCCGCTTACCGGATACCTGTCCGCCTTTCTCCCTTCGGGAAGCGTGGCGCTTTCTCATAG
CTCACGCTGTAGGTATCTCAGTTCGGTGTAGGTCGTTCGCTCCAAGCTGGGCTGTGTGCACGAACCCCCC
GTTCAGCCCGACCGCTGCGCCTTATCCGGTAACTATCGTCTTGAGTCCAACCCGGTAAGACACGACTTAT
CGCCACTGGCAGCAGCCACTGGTAACAGGATTAGCAGAGCGAGGTATGTAGGCGGTGCTACAGAGTTCTT
GAAGTGGTGGCCTAACTACGGCTACACTAGAAGAACAGTATTTGGTATCTGCGCTCTGCTGAAGCCAGTT
ACCTTCGGAAAAAGAGTTGGTAGCTCTTGATCCGGCAAACAAACCACCGCTGGTAGCGGTGGTTTTTTTG
TTTGCAAGCAGCAGATTACGCGCAGAAAAAAAGGATCTCAAGAAGATCCTTTGATCTTTTCTACGGGGTC
TGACGCTCAGTGGAACGAAAACTCACGTTAAGGGATTTTGGTCATGAGATTATCAAAAAGGATCTTCACC
TAGATCCTTTTGCGGCCGCAAATCAATCTAAAGTATATATGAGTAAACTTGGTCTGACAGTTACCAATGC
TTAATCAGTGAGGCACCTATCTCAGCGATCTGTCTATTTCGTTCATCCATAGTTGCCTGACTCCCCGTCG
TGTAGATAACTACGATACGGGAGGGCTTACCATCTGGCCCCAGTGCTGCAATGATACCGCGAGACCCACG
CTCACCGGCTCCAGATTTATCAGCAATAAACCAGCCAGCCGGAAGGGCCGAGCGCAGAAGTGGTCCTGCA
ACTTTATCCGCCTCCATCCAGTCTATTAATTGTTGCCGGGAAGCTAGAGTAAGTAGTTCGCCAGTTAATA
GTTTGCGCAACGTTGTTGCCATTGCTACAGGCATCGTGGTGTCACGCTCGTCGTTTGGTATGGCTTCATT
CAGCTCCGGTTCCCAACGATCAAGGCGAGTTACATGATCCCCCATGTTGTGCAAAAAAGCGGTTAGCTCC
TTCGGTCCTCCGATCGTTGTCAGAAGTAAGTTGGCCGCAGTGTTATCACTCATGGTTATGGCAGCACTGC
ATAATTCTCTTACTGTCATGCCATCCGTAAGATGCTTTTCTGTGACTGGTGAGTACTCAACCAAGTCATT
CTGAGAATAGTGTATGCGGCGACCGAGTTGCTCTTGCCCGGCGTCAATACGGGATAATACCGCGCCACAT
AGCAGAACTTTAAAAGTGCTCATCATTGGAAAACGTTCTTCGGGGCGAAAACTCTCAAGGATCTTACCGC
TGTTGAGATCCAGTTCGATGTAACCCACTCGTGCACCCAACTGATCTTCAGCATCTTTTACTTTCACCAG
CGTTTCTGGGTGAGCAAAAACAGGAAGGCAAAATGCCGCAAAAAAGGGAATAAGGGCGACACGGAAATGT
TGAATACTCATACTCTTCCTTTTTCAATATTATTGAAGCATTTATCAGGGTTATTGTCTCATGAGCGGAT
ACATATTTGAATGTATTTAGAAAAATAAACAAATAGGGGTTCCGCGCACATTTCCCCGAAAAGTGCCAC
Features (pLannotate 1.2.2; 11 found; start..end, strand, type, name):
      8..477     +  LTR            LTR: long terminal repeat from Moloney murine leukemia virus
    601..875     +  misc_feature   MESV Ψ (fragment): packaging signal of murine embryonic stem cell virus
    942..1358    +  CDS            gag (truncated): truncated Moloney murine leukemia virus (MMLV) gag gene lacking the start codon
   1444..1773    +  promoter       SV40 promoter: SV40 enhancer and early promoter
   1783..2382    +  CDS            PuroR: puromycin N-acetyltransferase; pac from Streptomyces alboniger; confers resistance to puromycin
   2481..2602    +  LTR            3' LTR (ΔU3) (fragment): self-inactivating 3' long terminal repeat (LTR) from Moloney murine leukemia virus
   2603..3072    +  LTR            LTR: long terminal repeat from Moloney murine leukemia virus
   3138..3190    -  CDS            lacI (fragment): lac repressor; lacI; The lac repressor binds to the lac operator to inhibit transcription in E. coli. This inhibition can be relieved by adding lactose or isopropyl-β-D-thiogalactopyranoside (IPTG).
   3373..3961    -  rep_origin     ori: high-copy-number ColE1/pMB1/pBR322/pUC origin of replication
   4121..4981    -  CDS            AmpR: β-lactamase; bla; confers resistance to ampicillin, carbenicillin, and related antibiotics
   4982..5086    -  promoter       AmpR promoter: bla
