[The description below was written by a language model from this plasmid's Addgene catalogue record and pLannotate feature annotations shown in this document.]
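Description:
pBABE-MCS(extended)-Puro is an empty Moloney murine leukemia virus-based retroviral vector derived from pBABE-Puro, intended for stable, constitutive expression of a gene of interest in mammalian cells at what the depositor describes as near-physiological levels. It is propagated in E. coli as a high-copy plasmid through a ColE1/pUC-type origin and is selected with ampicillin through a β-lactamase gene driven by its own bla promoter. A short lacI fragment annotated in the bacterial backbone appears to be a cloning remnant with no stated function.

The proviral region is flanked by MMLV long terminal repeats. Downstream of the 5' LTR lie a packaging signal (annotated as an MESV Ψ fragment) and a truncated gag segment lacking its start codon, an arrangement that typically improves encapsidation of the vector RNA without producing Gag protein. The multiple cloning site is not annotated as a feature, but it presumably sits in the gap between truncated gag and the SV40 promoter. It has been extended so that PmeI, ApaI, BclI and NdeI are available as single cutters alongside the original BamHI, EcoRI and SalI sites. No dedicated internal promoter is annotated upstream of this position, so an inserted gene would be transcribed from the 5' LTR, consistent with the modest expression described. An SV40 enhancer/early promoter then drives puromycin N-acetyltransferase, allowing selection of transduced cells. Although a small fragment just before the 3' LTR is labelled as a ΔU3 element, a full-length LTR follows it, so the record does not clearly support a self-inactivating design. Because no viral structural genes are intact, particle production requires packaging functions supplied in trans. The vector serves as a cloning backbone and as an empty-vector control.
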