Addgene plasmid #172603: pBABE-MCS(extended)-Puro (empty vector)
Purpose: (Empty Backbone) Empty retroviral vector for the constitutive, near-physiological expression of a gene of interest and a puromycin resistance marker in mammalian cells.
Depositing lab: Michele Pagano. Depositing organization: NYU Grossman School of Medicine. Publication: CRL4(AMBRA1) is a master regulator of D-type cyclins. Simoneschi D, Rona G, Zhou N, Jeong YT, Jiang S, Milletti G, Arbini AA, O'Sullivan A, Wang AA, Nithikasem S, Keegan S, Siu Y, Cianfanelli V, Maiani E, Nazio F, Cecconi F, Boccalatte F, Fenyo D, Jones DR, Busino L, Pagano M. Nature. 2021 Apr;592(7856):789-793. doi: 10.1038/s41586-021-03445-y. Epub 2021 Apr 14. PubMed 33854235.
Backbone
  Vector backbone: pBABE-Puro
  Vector type: Mammalian Expression, Retroviral
  Selectable markers: Puromycin
Growth in bacteria
  Bacterial resistance: Ampicillin, 100 μg/mL
  Growth temperature: 37°C
  Growth strain: NEB Stable
  Copy number: High Copy
Gene/Insert
  Gene/Insert name: None
  Mutation: The multiple cloning site (MCS) has been edited/extended to also include PmeI, ApaI, BclI, and NdeI restriction sites (single cutters) in addition to BamHI, EcoRI, and SalI.
Terms and licenses: Academic/Nonprofit Terms; Industry Terms: Not Available to Industry
Depositor comments: The multiple cloning site (MCS) has been edited/extended to also include PmeI, ApaI, BclI, and NdeI restriction sites (single cutters) in addition to BamHI, EcoRI, and SalI.
How to cite: pBABE-MCS(extended)-Puro (empty vector) was a gift from Michele Pagano (Addgene plasmid # 172603 ; http://n2t.net/addgene:172603 ; RRID:Addgene_172603)
